Addgene plasmid #99702: pK RagA(Q66L)-RagC(Q120L)
Purpose: Bacterial expression of RagA(Q66L)-RagC(Q120L)
Depositing lab: David Sabatini & Kuang Shen. Depositing organization: Whitehead Institute for Biomedical Research. Publication: Intersubunit Crosstalk in the Rag GTPase Heterodimer Enables mTORC1 to Respond Rapidly to Amino Acid Availability. Shen K, Choe A, Sabatini DM. Mol Cell. 2017 Oct 17. pii: S1097-2765(17)30704-9. doi: 10.1016/j.molcel.2017.09.026. PubMed 29056322.
Backbone
  Vector backbone: pCOLADuet
  Vector type: Bacterial Expression
Growth in bacteria
  Bacterial resistance: Kanamycin, 50 μg/mL
  Growth temperature: 37°C
  Growth strain: DH5alpha
  Copy number: Unknown
Gene/Insert 1
  Gene/Insert name: RagA
  Species: H. sapiens (human)
  Mutation: Q66L
  Entrez Gene: RRAGA (a.k.a. FIP-1, FIP1, RAGA)
  Promoter: T7
  Tag / fusion protein: His tag (N terminal on backbone); Poly Arg (N terminal on backbone); SUMO (N terminal on backbone)
  Cloning method: Unknown
  Sequencing primers: 5′ GACCCCTGAAGATTTGGACATGG
Gene/Insert 2
  Gene/Insert name: RagC
  Species: H. sapiens (human)
  Mutation: Q120L
  Entrez Gene: RRAGC (a.k.a. GTR2, RAGC, TIB929)
  Promoter: T7
  Cloning method: Unknown
  Sequencing primers: 5′ TTGTACACGGCCGCATAATCG
Terms and licenses: Academic/Nonprofit Terms; Industry Terms: Not Available to Industry
How to cite: pK RagA(Q66L)-RagC(Q120L) was a gift from David Sabatini & Kuang Shen (Addgene plasmid # 99702 ; http://n2t.net/addgene:99702 ; RRID:Addgene_99702)
