[The description below was written by a language model from this plasmid's Addgene catalogue record and pLannotate feature annotations shown in this document.]
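Description:
pK RagA(Q66L)-RagC(Q120L) is a kanamycin-selected bacterial co-expression plasmid that produces both subunits of the human Rag GTPase heterodimer in E. coli from a single vector. The catalogue lists the backbone as pCOLADuet. However, the annotated 7,951-nt sequence shows a ColE1/pMB1-type origin with bom and rop, an f1 origin and tetracycline-resistance gene remnants. These features look more like a pET-style backbone than the ColA replicon expected of pCOLADuet, and the record does not resolve this discrepancy. Copy number is recorded as unknown. Selection is through the aph(3')-Ia KanR gene, and a plasmid-borne lacI supplies the repressor.

The payload follows a Duet-like layout with two successive T7 promoter/lac operator units and one downstream T7 terminator. Expression therefore depends on T7 RNA polymerase in the host and is inducible with IPTG. The first unit has a T7 gene 10 ribosome binding site and encodes RRAGA (RagA) carrying Q66L. RagA is fused at its N terminus to an 8xHis tag and a yeast SMT3-derived SUMO module, which allows affinity capture and is normally removable with a SUMO protease. The catalogue also lists a poly-arginine tag in this N-terminal region, but it is not separately annotated. The second unit encodes RRAGC (RagC) carrying Q120L. The catalogue lists no tag for RagC, and the short His-tag fragment annotated just downstream of it may be untranslated backbone sequence.

The stated purpose is bacterial expression of the mutant heterodimer. The associated publication concerns crosstalk between the two Rag subunits and how mTORC1 responds to amino acid availability. The record does not describe the functional effect of the two substitutions.
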