Features (pLannotate 1.2.2; 25 found; start..end, strand, type, name):
    946..1023    -  promoter       lacI promoter: lacI
   1031..1310    -  CDS            TcR (fragment): tetracycline efflux protein; tet; confers resistance to tetracycline
   1332..1350    +  promoter       T7 promoter: promoter for bacteriophage T7 RNA polymerase
   1351..1375    +  protein_bind   lac operator: The lac repressor binds to the lac operator to inhibit transcription in E. coli. This inhibition can be relieved by adding lactose or isopropyl-β-D-thiogalactopyranoside (IPTG). lac repressor encoded by lacI
   1390..1412    +  RBS            RBS: efficient ribosome binding site from bacteriophage T7 gene 10 (Olins and Rangwala, 1989)
   1434..1457    +  CDS            8xHis: 8xHis affinity tag
   1491..1781    +  CDS            SUMO: cleavable ubiquitin-like protein tag; S. cerevisiae SMT3 (truncated)
   1788..1812    +  CDS            GST (fragment): glutathione S-transferase from Schistosoma japonicum
   1848..2786    +  CDS            RRAGA: RRAGA_HUMAN - Experimental evidence at protein level: Swiss-Prot protein existence level 1. (Microbial infection) May alternatively act as a cellular target for adenovirus E3-14.7K, an inhibitor of TNF-alpha functions, thereby affecting cell death. From Homo sapiens (Human).
   2855..2873    +  promoter       T7 promoter: promoter for bacteriophage T7 RNA polymerase
   2874..2898    +  protein_bind   lac operator: The lac repressor binds to the lac operator to inhibit transcription in E. coli. This inhibition can be relieved by adding lactose or isopropyl-β-D-thiogalactopyranoside (IPTG). lac repressor encoded by lacI
   2941..4137    +  CDS            RRAGC: RRAGC_HUMAN - Experimental evidence at protein level: Swiss-Prot protein existence level 1. Guanine nucleotide-binding protein that plays a crucial role in the cellular response to amino acid availability through regulation of the mTORC1 signaling cascade (PubMed:20381137, PubMed:27234373, PubMed:24095279). Forms heterodimeric Rag complexes with RRAGA or RRAGB and cycles between an inactive GTP-bound and an active GDP-bound form (PubMed:24095279). In its active form participates in the relocalization of mTORC1 to the lysosomes and its subsequent activation by the GTPase RHEB (PubMed:20381137,
   4147..4164    +  CDS            9xHis (fragment): 9xHis affinity tag
   4174..4223    +  CDS            SET1 (fragment): solubility-enhancement tag derived from T7 phage gene 10B
   4231..4278    +  terminator     T7 terminator: transcription terminator for bacteriophage T7 RNA polymerase
   4315..4743    +  rep_origin     f1 ori (sequence partly withheld): f1 bacteriophage origin of replication; arrow indicates direction of (+) strand synthesis
   4796..4853    +  promoter       AmpR promoter (fragment): bla
   4862..5677    -  CDS            KanR: aminoglycoside phosphotransferase; aph(3')-Ia; confers resistance to kanamycin in bacteria or G418 (Geneticin®) in eukaryotes
   5799..6387    +  rep_origin     ori: high-copy-number ColE1/pMB1/pBR322/pUC origin of replication
   6573..6712    -  misc_feature   bom: basis of mobility region from pBR322
   6814..7005    -  CDS            rop: Rop protein, which maintains plasmids at low copy number; rop
   7022..7402    +  CDS            YPB1_ECOLX: Protein predicted: Swiss-Prot protein existence level 4. From Escherichia coli.
   7474..7765    -  CDS            TcR (fragment): tetracycline efflux protein; tet; confers resistance to tetracycline
   7780..7801    -  protein_bind   CAP binding site: CAP binding activates transcription in the presence of cAMP. E. coli catabolite activator protein
   7814..945     -  CDS            lacI (across the origin): lac repressor; lacI; The lac repressor binds to the lac operator to inhibit transcription in E. coli. This inhibition can be relieved by adding lactose or isopropyl-β-D-thiogalactopyranoside (IPTG).
>Addgene plasmid #99702 | pK RagA(Q66L)-RagC(Q120L) | addgene full sequence | sequence record 194521 | Addgene NGS Result
GCCCTTCACCGCCTGGCCCTGAGAGAGTTGCAGCAAGCGGTCCACGCTGGTTTGCCCCAGCAGGCGAAAA
TCCTGTTTGATGGTGGTTAACGGCGGGATATAACATGAGCTGTCTTCGGTATCGTCGTATCCCACTACCG
AGATATCCGCACCAACGCGCAGCCCGGACTCGGTAATGGCGCGCATTGCGCCCAGCGCCATCTGATCGTT
GGCAACCAGCATCGCAGTGGGAACGATGCCCTCATTCAGCATTTGCATGGTTTGTTGAAAACCGGACATG
GCACTCCAGTCGCCTTCCCGTTCCGCTATCGGCTGAATTTGATTGCGAGTGAGATATTTATGCCAGCCAG
CCAGACGCAGACGCGCCGAGACAGAACTTAATGGGCCCGCTAACAGCGCGATTTGCTGGTGACCCAATGC
GACCAGATGCTCCACGCCCAGTCGCGTACCGTCTTCATGGGAGAAAATAATACTGTTGATGGGTGTCTGG
TCAGAGACATCAAGAAATAACGCCGGAACATTAGTGCAGGCAGCTTCCACAGCAATGGCATCCTGGTCAT
CCAGCGGATAGTTAATGATCAGCCCACTGACGCGTTGCGCGAGAAGATTGTGCACCGCCGCTTTACAGGC
TTCGACGCCGCTTCGTTCTACCATCGACACCACCACGCTGGCACCCAGTTGATCGGCGCGAGATTTAATC
GCCGCGACAATTTGCGACGGCGCGTGCAGGGCCAGACTGGAGGTGGCAACGCCAATCAGCAACGACTGTT
TGCCCGCCAGTTGTTGTGCCACGCGGTTGGGAATGTAATTCAGCTCCGCCATCGCCGCTTCCACTTTTTC
CCGCGTTTTCGCAGAAACGTGGCTGGCCTGGTTCACCACGCGGGAAACGGTCTGATAAGAGACACCGGCA
TACTCTGCGACATCGTATAACGTTACTGGTTTCACATTCACCACCCTGAATTGACTCTCTTCCGGGCGCT
ATCATGCCATACCGCGAAAGGTTTTGCGCCATTCGATGGTGTCCGGGATCTCGACGCTCTCCCTTATGCG
ACTCCTGCATTAGGAAGCAGCCCAGTAGTAGGTTGAGGCCGTTGAGCACCGCCGCCGCAAGGAATGGTGC
ATGCAAGGAGATGGCGCCCAACAGTCCCCCGGCCACGGGGCCTGCCACCATACCCACGCCGAAACAAGCG
CTCATGAGCCCGAAGTGGCGAGCCCGATCTTCCCCATCGGTGATGTCGGCGATATAGGCGCCAGCAACCG
CACCTGTGGCGCCGGTGATGCCGGCCACGATGCGTCCGGCGTAGAGGATCGAGATCTCGATCCCGCGAAA
TTAATACGACTCACTATAGGGGAATTGTGAGCGGATAACAATTCCCCTCTAGAAATAATTTTGTTTAACT
TTAAGAAGGAGATATACCATGGGCAGCAGCCATCACCATCACCATCACCATCACCATCATAGCCGCCGCC
GTCGCCGCCGTCGCCCGCGGATGTCGGACTCAGAAGTCAATCAAGAAGCTAAGCCAGAGGTCAAGCCAGA
AGTCAAGCCTGAGACTCACATCAATTTAAAGGTGTCCGATGGATCTTCAGAGATCTTCTTCAAGATCAAA
AAGACCACTCCTTTAAGAAGGCTGATGGAAGCGTTCGCTAAAAGACAGGGTAAGGAAATGGACTCCTTAA
GATTCTTGTACGACGGTATTAGAATTCAAGCTGATCAGACCCCTGAAGATTTGGACATGGAGGATAACGA
TATTATTGAGGCTCACAGAGAACAGATTGGTCCGCGGGGTGGTGGCGACCATCCTCCAAAATCGGATCTG
GAAGTTCTGTTCCAGGGGCCCGGATCCATGCCGAACACCGCTATGAAAAAAAAAGTGCTGCTGATGGGTA
AATCGGGCTCGGGTAAAACCTCAATGCGTAGTATTATCTTTGCGAACTATATTGCGCGTGATACCCGTCG
CCTGGGTGCAACGATCGACGTGGAACATAGCCACGTTCGCTTTCTGGGTAACCTGGTGCTGAATCTGTGG
GATTGCGGCGGTCTGGACACCTTTATGGAAAATTATTTCACGTCGCAACGTGATAACATTTTTCGCAATG
TCGAAGTGCTGATCTACGTTTTCGATGTCGAATCCCGTGAACTGGAAAAAGACATGCATTATTACCAGTC
CTGCCTGGAAGCAATTCTGCAAAACTCACCGGATGCTAAAATCTTTTGTCTGGTCCACAAAATGGACCTG
GTGCAGGAAGATCAACGTGACCTGATTTTCAAAGAACGCGAAGAAGATCTGCGTCGCCTGTCGCGTCCGC
TGGAATGCGCGTGTTTTCGCACCAGCATCTGGGACGAAACGCTGTATAAAGCCTGGAGCTCTATTGTTTA
CCAGCTGATCCCGAATGTCCAGCAACTGGAAATGAACCTGCGTAATTTCGCACAGATTATCGAAGCTGAT
GAAGTGCTGCTGTTTGAACGCGCAACCTTCCTGGTTATTTCCCATTATCAGTGCAAAGAACAACGTGATG
TGCACCGCTTCGAAAAAATCTCAAACATCATCAAACAGTTCAAACTGAGTTGTTCCAAACTGGCGGCCTC
ATTTCAGTCGATGGAAGTCCGCAACTCTAATTTTGCAGCTTTCATTGATATCTTCACCAGTAATACGTAC
GTTATGGTGGTTATGAGCGACCCGTCTATTCCGAGTGCGGCCACCCTGATTAACATCCGTAATGCCCGCA
AACATTTTGAAAAACTGGAACGTGTTGATGGCCCGAAACACAGCCTGCTGATGCGCTGAGCGGCCGCATA
ATGCTTAAGTCGAACAGAAAGTAATCGTATTGTACACGGCCGCATAATCGAAATTAATACGACTCACTAT
AGGGGAATTGTGAGCGGATAACAATTCCCCATCTTAGTATATTAGTTAAGTATAAGAAGGAGATATACAT
ATGTCACTGCAATACGGTGCTGAAGAAACGCCGCTGGCTGGTAGTTATGGTGCTGCTGATTCATTCCCGA
AAGATTTTGGTTATGGCGTTGAAGAAGAAGAAGAAGAAGCGGCGGCGGCGGGCGGCGGCGTGGGTGCAGG
TGCCGGTGGCGGTTGTGGCCCGGGCGGTGCCGATAGCTCTAAACCGCGTATTCTGCTGATGGGCCTGCGT
CGCAGTGGTAAAAGTTCCATCCAGAAAGTGGTTTTTCACAAAATGTCGCCGAACGAAACCCTGTTCCTGG
AAAGCACGAACAAAATCTACAAAGATGACATCAGCAACTCATCGTTTGTGAATTTCCAGATTTGGGATTT
TCCGGGTCTGATGGATTTCTTTGACCCGACCTTTGACTACGAAATGATCTTCCGTGGCACGGGTGCGCTG
ATTTATGTTATCGATGCCCAAGATGACTACATGGAAGCACTGACCCGCCTGCATATTACGGTGTCAAAAG
CGTATAAAGTTAACCCGGATATGAACTTCGAAGTTTTCATCCATAAAGTGGATGGCCTGTCGGATGACCA
CAAAATTGAAACCCAGCGTGATATCCATCAACGCGCAAACGATGACCTGGCAGACGCTGGTCTGGAAAAA
CTGCACCTGAGTTTTTATCTGACCAGCATTTACGATCATTCAATCTTTGAAGCGTTCAGCAAAGTCGTGC
AGAAACTGATTCCGCAACTGCCGACGCTGGAAAACCTGCTGAACATCTTCATCAGTAACTCCGGCATCGA
AAAAGCCTTTCTGTTCGATGTTGTCTCTAAAATCTACATCGCAACCGATAGCTCTCCGGTGGACATGCAG
AGTTACGAACTGTGCTGTGATATGATTGACGTGGTTATCGATGTTTCCTGCATTTATGGTCTGAAAGAAG
ATGGCTCAGGTTCGGCTTACGACAAAGAATCAATGGCGATTATCAAACTGAACAATACCACGGTCCTGTA
TCTGAAAGAAGTGACCAAATTTCTGGCTCTGGTGTGCATTCTGCGTGAAGAATCTTTCGAACGCAAAGGC
CTGATCGATTACAACTTCCATTGTTTCCGTAAAGCCATCCACGAAGTTTTTGAAGTCGGCGTGACGAGCC
ATCGCTCTTGCGGTCACCAAACGAGCGCAAGCAGCCTGAAAGCCCTGACCCACAATGGCACCCCGCGTAA
TGCAATCTGACTCGAGCACCACCACCACCACCACTGAGATCCGGCTGCTAACAAAGCCCGAAAGGAAGCT
GAGTTGGCTGCTGCCACCGCTGAGCAATAACTAGCATAACCCCTTGGGGCCTCTAAACGGGTCTTGAGGG
GTTTTTTGCTGAAAGGAGGAACTATATCCGGATTGGCGAATGGG
[124 nt withheld, positions 4315-4438]
C
[91 nt withheld, positions 4440-4530]
A
[49 nt withheld, positions 4532-4580]
CCTTTGACGTTGGAGTCCACGTTCTTT
[37 nt withheld, positions 4608-4644]
ACCCTATCTCGGTCTATTCTTTTGATTTATAAGGGATTTTGCCGATTTCGGCCTATTGGTTAAAAAATGA
GCTGATTTAACAAAAATTTAACGCGAATTTTAACAAAATATTAACGCTTACAATTTAGGTGGCACTTTTC
GGGGAAATGTGCGCGGAACCCCTATTTGTTTATTTTTCTAAATACATTCAAATATGTATCCGCTCATGAA
TTAATTCTTAGAAAAACTCATCGAGCATCAAATGAAACTGCAATTTATTCATATCAGGATTATCAATACC
ATATTTTTGAAAAAGCCGTTTCTGTAATGAAGGAGAAAACTCACCGAGGCAGTTCCATAGGATGGCAAGA
TCCTGGTATCGGTCTGCGATTCCGACTCGTCCAACATCAATACAACCTATTAATTTCCCCTCGTCAAAAA
TAAGGTTATCAAGTGAGAAATCACCATGAGTGACGACTGAATCCGGTGAGAATGGCAAAAGTTTATGCAT
TTCTTTCCAGACTTGTTCAACAGGCCAGCCATTACGCTCGTCATCAAAATCACTCGCATCAACCAAACCG
TTATTCATTCGTGATTGCGCCTGAGCGAGACGAAATACGCGATCGCTGTTAAAAGGACAATTACAAACAG
GAATCGAATGCAACCGGCGCAGGAACACTGCCAGCGCATCAACAATATTTTCACCTGAATCAGGATATTC
TTCTAATACCTGGAATGCTGTTTTCCCGGGGATCGCAGTGGTGAGTAACCATGCATCATCAGGAGTACGG
ATAAAATGCTTGATGGTCGGAAGAGGCATAAATTCCGTCAGCCAGTTTAGTCTGACCATCTCATCTGTAA
CATCATTGGCAACGCTACCTTTGCCATGTTTCAGAAACAACTCTGGCGCATCGGGCTTCCCATACAATCG
ATAGATTGTCGCACCTGATTGCCCGACATTATCGCGAGCCCATTTATACCCATATAAATCAGCATCCATG
TTGGAATTTAATCGCGGCCTAGAGCAAGACGTTTCCCGTTGAATATGGCTCATAACACCCCTTGTATTAC
TGTTTATGTAAGCAGACAGTTTTATTGTTCATGACCAAAATCCCTTAACGTGAGTTTTCGTTCCACTGAG
CGTCAGACCCCGTAGAAAAGATCAAAGAATCTTCTTGAGATCCTTTTTTTCTGCGCGTAATCTGCTGCTT
GCAAACAAAAAAACCACCGCTACCAGCGGTGGTTTGTTTGCCGGATCAAGAGCTACCAACTCTTTTTCCG
AAGGTAACTGGCTTCAGCAGAGCGCAGATACCAAATACTGTCCTTCTAGTGTAGCCGTAGTTAGGCCACC
ACTTCAAGAACTCTGTAGCACCGCCTACATACCTCGCTCTGCTAATCCTGTTACCAGTGGCTGCTGCCAG
TGGCGATAAGTCGTGTCTTACCGGGTTGGACTCAAGACGATAGTTACCGGATAAGGCGCAGCGGTCGGGC
TGAACGGGGGGTTCGTGCACACAGCCCAGCTTGGAGCGAACGACCTACACCGAACTGAGATACCTACAGC
GTGAGCTATGAGAAAGCGCCACGCTTCCCGAAGGGAGAAAGGCGGACAGGTATCCGGTAAGCGGCAGGGT
CGGAACAGGAGAGCGCACGAGGGAGCTTCCAGGGGGAAACGCCTGGTATCTTTATAGTCCTGTCGGGTTT
CGCCACCTCTGACTTGAGCGTCGATTTTTGTGATGCTCGTCAGGGGGGCGGAGCCTATGGAAAAACGCCA
GCAACGCGGCCTTTTTACGGTTCCTGGCCTTTTGCTGGCCTTTTGCTCACATGTTCTTTCCTGCGTTATC
CCCTGATTCTGTGGATAACCGTATTACCGCCTTTGAGTGAGCTGATACCGCTCGCCGCAGCCGAACGACC
GAGCGCAGCGAGTCAGTGAGCGAGGAAGCGGAAGAGCGCCTGATGCGGTATTTTCTCCTTACGCATCTGT
GCGGTATTTCACACCGCAATGGTGCACTCTCAGTACAATCTGCTCTGATGCCGCATAGTTAAGCCAGTAT
ACACTCCGCTATCGCTACGTGACTGGGTCATGGCTGCGCCCCGACACCCGCCAACACCCGCTGACGCGCC
CTGACGGGCTTGTCTGCTCCCGGCATCCGCTTACAGACAAGCTGTGACCGTCTCCGGGAGCTGCATGTGT
CAGAGGTTTTCACCGTCATCACCGAAACGCGCGAGGCAGCTGCGGTAAAGCTCATCAGCGTGGTCGTGAA
GCGATTCACAGATGTCTGCCTGTTCATCCGCGTCCAGCTCGTTGAGTTTCTCCAGAAGCGTTAATGTCTG
GCTTCTGATAAAGCGGGCCATGTTAAGGGCGGTTTTTTCCTGTTTGGTCACTGATGCCTCCGTGTAAGGG
GGATTTCTGTTCATGGGGGTAATGATACCGATGAAACGAGAGAGGATGCTCACGATACGGGTTACTGATG
ATGAACATGCCCGGTTACTGGAACGTTGTGAGGGTAAACAACTGGCGGTATGGATGCGGCGGGACCAGAG
AAAAATCACTCAGGGTCAATGCCAGCGCTTCGTTAATACAGATGTAGGTGTTCCACAGGGTAGCCAGCAG
CATCCTGCGATGCAGATCCGGAACATAATGGTGCAGGGCGCTGACTTCCGCGTTTCCAGACTTTACGAAA
CACGGAAACCGAAGACCATTCATGTTGTTGCTCAGGTCGCAGACGTTTTGCAGCAGCAGTCGCTTCACGT
TCGCTCGCGTATCGGTGATTCATTCTGCTAACCAGTAAGGCAACCCCGCCAGCCTAGCCGGGTCCTCAAC
GACAGGAGCACGATCATGCGCACCCGTGGGGCCGCCATGCCGGCGATAATGGCCTGCTTCTCGCCGAAAC
GTTTGGTGGCGGGACCAGTGACGAAGGCTTGAGCGAGGGCGTGCAAGATTCCGAATACCGCAAGCGACAG
GCCGATCATCGTCGCGCTCCAGCGAAAGCGGTCCTCGCCGAAAATGACCCAGAGCGCTGCCGGCACCTGT
CCTACGAGTTGCATGATAAAGAAGACAGTCATAAGTGCGGCGACGATAGTCATGCCCCGCGCCCACCGGA
AGGAGCTGACTGGGTTGAAGGCTCTCAAGGGCATCGGTCGAGATCCCGGTGCCTAATGAGTGAGCTAACT
TACATTAATTGCGTTGCGCTCACTGCCCGCTTTCCAGTCGGGAAACCTGTCGTGCCAGCTGCATTAATGA
ATCGGCCAACGCGCGGGGAGAGGCGGTTTGCGTATTGGGCGCCAGGGTGGTTTTTCTTTTCACCAGTGAG
ACGGGCAACAGCTGATT
